Addgene plasmid #146943: pT7-EGFP-C1-HsTNRC6A_1-1208_M
Purpose: Mammalian Expression of HsTNRC6A_1-1208
Depositing lab: Elisa Izaurralde. Depositing organization: Max Planck Institute for Developmental Biology. Publication: GW182 proteins directly recruit cytoplasmic deadenylase complexes to miRNA targets. Braun JE, Huntzinger E, Fauser M, Izaurralde E. Mol Cell. 2011 Oct 7;44(1):120-33. 10.1016/j.molcel.2011.09.007 PubMed 21981923.
Backbone
  Vector backbone: Unknown
  Vector type: Mammalian Expression
Growth in bacteria
  Bacterial resistance: Kanamycin, 50 μg/mL
  Growth temperature: 37°C
  Growth strain: DH5alpha
  Copy number: High Copy
Gene/Insert
  Gene/Insert name: HsTNRC6A_1-1208
  Species: H. sapiens (human)
  Mutation: A592T, H1040R compared to Uniprot: Q8NDV7-2
  Entrez Gene: TNRC6A (a.k.a. CAGH26, FAME6, GW1, GW182, TNRC6)
  Cloning method: Unknown
Terms and licenses: Academic/Nonprofit Terms; Industry Terms: Not Available to Industry
Depositor comments: sequence of isoform2 from TNRC6A given by Uniprot: Q8NDV7-2 Plasmids from this collection were made available to the research community and donated after the lab closed. Please note that the sequence provided by the depositing laboratory may be theoretical/predicted or based on Sanger sequencing results. There may be discrepancies between sequencing results obtained by Addgene and the depositor sequence. If an Addgene verified sequence is not available, please contact before placing your order to request that our lab fully sequence the plasmid.
How to cite: pT7-EGFP-C1-HsTNRC6A_1-1208_M was a gift from Elisa Izaurralde (Addgene plasmid # 146943)
