[The description below was written by a language model from this plasmid's Addgene catalogue record and pLannotate feature annotations shown in this document.]
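Description:
pT7-EGFP-C1-HsTNRC6A_1-1208_M is an 8.4 kb mammalian expression plasmid encoding an N-terminally EGFP-tagged fragment of human TNRC6A (GW182), covering residues 1–1208 of isoform 2. The catalogue lists the backbone as unknown, but the name and the annotated features fit an EGFP-C1-style vector carrying an added T7 promoter. It is maintained at high copy in E. coli through a ColE1/pUC-type origin and also carries an f1 origin. A single Tn5 NeoR/KanR gene sits downstream of tandem bacterial (AmpR-type) and SV40 early promoters and is terminated by the HSV TK poly(A) signal. It provides kanamycin selection in bacteria and can confer G418 resistance in mammalian cells.

The expression cassette reads on the minus strand of the deposited sequence. The CMV enhancer and promoter are followed by a T7 promoter, then the EGFP coding sequence, then the TNRC6A fragment (which spans the numbering origin of the record), residual multiple cloning site sequence and the SV40 poly(A) signal. CMV drives expression of the fusion in transfected mammalian cells, while the T7 promoter would allow transcription by T7 RNA polymerase. The insert differs from the UniProt isoform 2 reference at two positions, A592T and H1040R. Short hits annotated as HIV-1 LTR, bGH poly(A), ble and SV40 large T antigen are small fragments and are probably vector remnants or annotation matches rather than functional elements.

TNRC6A is an Argonaute-associated scaffold protein in miRNA-mediated silencing that recruits the CCR4-NOT and PAN deadenylase complexes. The plasmid comes from a study of how GW182 proteins recruit these deadenylases to miRNA targets. A truncated, GFP-tagged construct of this kind suits domain-mapping, interaction or localisation experiments, although the record itself states only mammalian expression as the purpose.
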