Features (pLannotate 1.2.2; 17 found; start..end, strand, type, name):
   1960..2676    -  CDS            EGFP: EGFP is a basic (constitutively fluorescent) green fluorescent protein published in 1996, derived from Aequorea victoria. It is reported to be a rapidly-maturing weak dimer with moderate acid sensitivity.
   2710..2728    -  promoter       T7 promoter: promoter for bacteriophage T7 RNA polymerase
   2744..2777    -  LTR            5' LTR (truncated) (fragment): truncated 5' long terminal repeat (LTR) from HIV-1
   2773..2976    -  promoter       CMV promoter: human cytomegalovirus (CMV) immediate early promoter
   2977..3280    -  enhancer       CMV enhancer: human cytomegalovirus immediate early enhancer
   3455..4043    -  rep_origin     ori: high-copy-number ColE1/pMB1/pBR322/pUC origin of replication
   4265..4281    +  polyA_signal   bGH poly(A) signal (fragment): bovine growth hormone polyadenylation signal
   4372..4419    -  polyA_signal   HSV TK poly(A) signal: herpes simplex virus thymidine kinase polyadenylation signal (Cole and Stacy, 1985)
   4478..4630    -  CDS            ble (fragment): BLE_KLEPN - Experimental evidence at protein level: Swiss-Prot protein existence level 1. Binding protein with a strong affinity to the bleomycin family of antibiotics. Binds to CL990; an antimitotic-antibiotic compound. From Klebsiella pneumoniae.
   4651..5445    -  CDS            NeoR/KanR: aminoglycoside phosphotransferase from Tn5; aph(3')-II (or nptII); confers resistance to neomycin, kanamycin, and G418 (Geneticin®)
   5480..5837    -  promoter       SV40 promoter: SV40 enhancer and early promoter
   5839..5943    -  promoter       AmpR promoter: bla
   5970..6398    +  rep_origin     f1 ori (sequence partly withheld): f1 bacteriophage origin of replication; arrow indicates direction of (+) strand synthesis
   6432..6553    -  polyA_signal   SV40 poly(A) signal: SV40 polyadenylation signal
   6576..6660    -  CDS            large T antigen (fragment): large T antigen from SV40 (simian virus 40)
   6677..6708    -  misc_feature   MCS (fragment): multiple cloning site
   6712..1953    -  CDS            TNRC6A (fragment) (across the origin): TNR6A_HUMAN - Also known as CAGH26, KIAA1460, TNRC6. Experimental evidence at protein level: Swiss-Prot protein existence level 1. Plays a role in RNA-mediated gene silencing by both micro- RNAs (miRNAs) and short interfering RNAs (siRNAs). Required for miRNA- dependent repression of translation and for siRNA-dependent endonucleolytic cleavage of complementary mRNAs by argonaute family proteins. As a scaffolding protein, associates with argonaute proteins bound to partially complementary mRNAs, and can simultaneously recruit CCR4-NOT and PAN deadenylase complexes. From Homo sapiens (Human).
>Addgene plasmid #146943 | pT7-EGFP-C1-HsTNRC6A_1-1208_M | addgene full sequence | sequence record 478954 | Addgene NGS Result
TCCCCAAGTGAAAGAACTAGTTTTACCAAGTTCGTTCCAACCGGAAACGGACCTGTCACTGTCACTACCT
CCTGAGCTGGATTTCTTATTGGCCTCACCCCAATGGTTATTCCTTGAAGTTTCTCCCCAGTTATCACTGG
CAGAAACAGACCACCCTTGGCTTGATTTTTGTCCATCACCCCATCCCTGTTTATTCTTTTGCGAGTCATT
CCATGCAGCCTTCTCCTCTTTGCAATTCCCCCACTGATTGCTCTTGACCATTCCTGTAGCAGCAGAATCA
TCTTCCCACCCCCCCTGGCAGTTTGAGCCTTTGGAATCTCCCCACCTCAGAGCAGGTTTGGGATCGCCCC
ACCCTGATACAGATGAGGTATCATTACCATTAGGGCTAGTCTTATCTATACATGCCCCTGAGTTAAAAGT
CTGTGTTGCAGAGCTTCCCCAGGCCTCTGTCCCATTGTCAGTCTTTCGTTCCCCTCTAGGTGATGTTTCT
GTATCCCAGGCAGTATTCTGCTTAATAGGAGTCTGTCCCCAACCAGAGTTGGACAGGACACGTGGATCTA
AGTCAGTTCTGTTTACAATGCTTTGGAGTAATGTGTGCTGATCAATTTTTCTTCTGTCTCTACTCTGACT
TTCCCCAGTTCCTTTTTCCTCAAGGCGTCCAGTGCTTTCTGTACTACCATCGCTCTCCACTGTACCTCCT
GTTTTGGCCCACACACTGCTTTGCTCATTTGTCTGAGATGTGGCAGAACCCTGATCCTCTTCCTCAGTAG
ATTTCCATCCATTTGTAAACGTCTTACCATTGCCATTTGCACTATCATTGGAATGCTGATTGCTAGGCAG
TTTGTTCCACTCAACGCTGGGTAAATTAGTGCCAGTGTTTTGTGCAGGGGTTCCCCATCCTCTTCGACTT
CCTCCAGAATTTGTGCCATTTCCACTTCCCCATGATGTACTCTGGGAGTTTGCTGCACCAGATTCCCACA
CACCACCTCCTTTGTTTGTGTTAACTTGAAAGTTAGTGCCCATAGGACCATTTACGCCAGGCTGCATTAG
AGTTGCATTCACAGTGTCACCATTAGCTTGGCCATTAGGGCCTGAACATTTGTCTCCAGAGTAATTAGAA
CCATAGGCACCCCATGTAGTACCATAAGAGCCTCCACTTTTTGACTCTCCATTGCTAAGGTGAGAAAGGG
AAGTGCCATTCATACCTGATGGAGCCTGCATCTGAGGATGATTCATTGTGCTCACACGCCAGGCCCCTGT
GTTACTACTAGGCAGCTCATTATTCTGCACTGAACCGGAGTTTGGTAAACTAGAGGTCATAAAGTTAGTA
GTGTTATTTGGTCCAGTCATTTCAGTGGTAATATTTTGAGGTTGACCACTGAATGAAACCTTCTGTGTAC
CACTTACTTCAGATTCACAAGTTTCCTGAAGGCTTCCCCAGGTACCATGGGTAGAACCACCACTCACTTT
AGAGTTAATACTCTGATTGTTAGGCATCTGGCCTATAGTACTGCACTGAATATTAATGCCAGAACTACCA
CTCCCTACAGGCCCTTTTAGGGCAAGTCCATTGTTCTCTAATACTGGCCAGGCACCATGGTTGCTAGCTG
AATTCAAAGTGCTTGGATTTAACCCTCCATTTGATGAAGAACTTACAGTGCCCCAAGCATTCATTCTATT
GTTGCTACTTTCAGATTTGCTTTCAGGAGCATCCACAGAGACCTGACATGTGCTTATTATGGCTCCATGG
GAAAAACCCCATGGCCCAGTACTACTTCCATGGCCCACATTATTGCTGCTGCTACCAACTACAAACTTGT
TTTGGGAACCAAGTCCAGTGCTATTCCGAAGGCCATCTTTTTCACCACCTGTGTTCCCTGAAGCCATGAT
AGTGATGTTTCTCTCTGATTCAGAGCTGGAGGCAGAATCAGCATCCATAGCTCGAGATCTGAGTCCGGAC
TTGTACAGCTCGTCCATGCCGAGAGTGATCCCGGCGGCGGTCACGAACTCCAGCAGGACCATGTGATCGC
GCTTCTCGTTGGGGTCTTTGCTCAGGGCGGACTGGGTGCTCAGGTAGTGGTTGTCGGGCAGCAGCACGGG
GCCGTCGCCGATGGGGGTGTTCTGCTGGTAGTGGTCGGCGAGCTGCACGCTGCCGTCCTCGATGTTGTGG
CGGATCTTGAAGTTCACCTTGATGCCGTTCTTCTGCTTGTCGGCCATGATATAGACGTTGTGGCTGTTGT
AGTTGTACTCCAGCTTGTGCCCCAGGATGTTGCCGTCCTCCTTGAAGTCGATGCCCTTCAGCTCGATGCG
GTTCACCAGGGTGTCGCCCTCGAACTTCACCTCGGCGCGGGTCTTGTAGTTGCCGTCGTCCTTGAAGAAG
ATGGTGCGCTCCTGGACGTAGCCTTCGGGCATGGCGGACTTGAAGAAGTCGTGCTGCTTCATGTGGTCGG
GGTAGCGGCTGAAGCACTGCACGCCGTAGGTCAGGGTGGTCACGAGGGTGGGCCAGGGCACGGGCAGCTT
GCCGGTGGTGCAGATGAACTTCAGGGTCAGCTTGCCGTAGGTGGCATCGCCCTCGCCCTCGCCGGACACG
CTGAACTTGTGGCCGTTTACGTCGCCGTCCAGCTCGACCAGGATGGGCACCACCCCGGTGAACAGCTCCT
CGCCCTTGCTCACCATGGTGGCGACCGGTAGCGCTAGAGCTTGGGTCTCCCTATAGTGAGTCGTATTAAT
TTCGATAAGCCAGTAAGCAGTGGGTTCTCTAGTTAGCCAGAGAGCTCTGCTTATATAGACCTCCCACCGT
ACACGCCTACCGCCCATTTGCGTCAATGGGGCGGAGTTGTTACGACATTTTGGAAAGTCCCGTTGATTTT
GGTGCCAAAACAAACTCCCATTGACGTCAATGGGGTGGAGACTTGGAAATCCCCGTGAGTCAAACCGCTA
TCCACGCCCATTGATGTACTGCCAAAACCGCATCACCATGGTAATAGCGATGACTAATACGTAGATGTAC
TGCCAAGTAGGAAAGTCCCATAAGGTCATGTACTGGGCATAATGCCAGGCGGGCCATTTACCGTCATTGA
CGTCAATAGGGGGCGTACTTGGCATATGATACACTTGATGTACTGCCAAGTGGGCAGTTTACCGTAAATA
CTCCACCCATTGACGTCAATGGAAAGTCCCTATTGGCGTTACTATGGGAACATACGTCATTATTGACGTC
AATGGGCGGGGGTCGTTGGGCGGTCAGCCAGGCGGGCCATTTACCGTAAGTTATGTAACGCGGAACTCCA
TATATGGGCTATGAACTAATGACCCCGTAATTGATTACTATTAATAACTAATGCATGGCGGTAATACGGT
TATCCACAGAATCAGGGGATAACGCAGGAAAGAACATGTGAGCAAAAGGCCAGCAAAAGGCCAGGAACCG
TAAAAAGGCCGCGTTGCTGGCGTTTTTCCATAGGCTCCGCCCCCCTGACGAGCATCACAAAAATCGACGC
TCAAGTCAGAGGTGGCGAAACCCGACAGGACTATAAAGATACCAGGCGTTTCCCCCTGGAAGCTCCCTCG
TGCGCTCTCCTGTTCCGACCCTGCCGCTTACCGGATACCTGTCCGCCTTTCTCCCTTCGGGAAGCGTGGC
GCTTTCTCATAGCTCACGCTGTAGGTATCTCAGTTCGGTGTAGGTCGTTCGCTCCAAGCTGGGCTGTGTG
CACGAACCCCCCGTTCAGCCCGACCGCTGCGCCTTATCCGGTAACTATCGTCTTGAGTCCAACCCGGTAA
GACACGACTTATCGCCACTGGCAGCAGCCACTGGTAACAGGATTAGCAGAGCGAGGTATGTAGGCGGTGC
TACAGAGTTCTTGAAGTGGTGGCCTAACTACGGCTACACTAGAAGAACAGTATTTGGTATCTGCGCTCTG
CTGAAGCCAGTTACCTTCGGAAAAAGAGTTGGTAGCTCTTGATCCGGCAAACAAACCACCGCTGGTAGCG
GTGGTTTTTTTGTTTGCAAGCAGCAGATTACGCGCAGAAAAAAAGGATCTCAAGAAGATCCTTTGATCTT
TTCTACGGGGTCTGACGCTCAGTGGAACGAAAACTCACGTTAAGGGATTTTGGTCATGAGATTATCAAAA
AGGATCTTCACCTAGATCCTTTTAAATTAAAAATGAAGTTTTAAATCAATCTAAAGTATATATGAGTAAC
CTGAGGCTATGGCAGGGCCTGCCGCCCCGACGTTGGCTGCGAGCCCTGGGCCTTCACCCGAACTTGGGGG
GTGGGGTGGGGAAAAGGAAGAAACGCGGGCGTATTGGCCCCAATGGGGTCTCGGTGGGGTATCGACAGAG
TGCCAGCCCTGGGACCGAACCCCGCGTTTATGAACAAACGACCCAACACCGTGCGTTTTATTCTGTCTTT
TTATTGCCGTCATAGCGCGGGTTCCTTCCGGTATTGTCTCCTTCCGTGTTTCAGTTAGCCTCCCCCTAGG
GTGGGCGAAGAACTCCAGCATGAGATCCCCGCGCTGGAGGATCATCCAGCCGGCGTCCCGGAAAACGATT
CCGAAGCCCAACCTTTCATAGAAGGCGGCGGTGGAATCGAAATCTCGTGATGGCAGGTTGGGCGTCGCTT
GGTCGGTCATTTCGAACCCCAGAGTCCCGCTCAGAAGAACTCGTCAAGAAGGCGATAGAAGGCGATGCGC
TGCGAATCGGGAGCGGCGATACCGTAAAGCACGAGGAAGCGGTCAGCCCATTCGCCGCCAAGCTCTTCAG
CAATATCACGGGTAGCCAACGCTATGTCCTGATAGCGGTCCGCCACACCCAGCCGGCCACAGTCGATGAA
TCCAGAAAAGCGGCCATTTTCCACCATGATATTCGGCAAGCAGGCATCGCCATGGGTCACGACGAGATCC
TCGCCGTCGGGCATGCTCGCCTTGAGCCTGGCGAACAGTTCGGCTGGCGCGAGCCCCTGATGCTCTTCGT
CCAGATCATCCTGATCGACAAGACCGGCTTCCATCCGAGTACGTGCTCGCTCGATGCGATGTTTCGCTTG
GTGGTCGAATGGGCAGGTAGCCGGATCAAGCGTATGCAGCCGCCGCATTGCATCAGCCATGATGGATACT
TTCTCGGCAGGAGCAAGGTGAGATGACAGGAGATCCTGCCCCGGCACTTCGCCCAATAGCAGCCAGTCCC
TTCCCGCTTCAGTGACAACGTCGAGCACAGCTGCGCAAGGAACGCCCGTCGTGGCCAGCCACGATAGCCG
CGCTGCCTCGTCTTGCAGTTCATTCAGGGCACCGGACAGGTCGGTCTTGACAAAAAGAACCGGGCGCCCC
TGCGCTGACAGCCGGAACACGGCGGCATCAGAGCAGCCGATTGTCTGTTGTGCCCAGTCATAGCCGAATA
GCCTCTCCACCCAAGCGGCCGGAGAACCTGCGTGCAATCCATCTTGTTCAATCATGCGAAACGATCCTCA
TCCTGTCTCTTGATCGATCTTTGCAAAAGCCTAGGCCTCCAAAAAAGCCTCCTCACTACTTCTGGAATAG
CTCAGAGGCCGAGGCGGCCTCGGCCTCTGCATAAATAAAAAAAATTAGTCAGCCATGGGGCGGAGAATGG
GCGGAACTGGGCGGAGTTAGGGGCGGGATGGGCGGAGTTAGGGGCGGGACTATGGTTGCTGACTAATTGA
GATGCATGCTTTGCATACTTCTGCCTGCTGGGGAGCCTGGGGACTTTCCACACCTGGTTGCTGACTAATT
GAGATGCATGCTTTGCATACTTCTGCCTGCTGGGGAGCCTGGGGACTTTCCACACCCTAACTGACACACA
TTCCACAGCTGGTTCTTTCCGCCTCAGGACTCTTCCTTTTTCAATATTATTGAAGCATTTATCAGGGTTA
TTGTCTCATGAGCGGATACATATTTGAATGTATTTAGAAAAATAAACAAATAGGGGTTCCGCGCACATTT
CCCCGAAAAGTGCCACCTG
[124 nt withheld, positions 5970-6093]
C
[91 nt withheld, positions 6095-6185]
A
[49 nt withheld, positions 6187-6235]
CCTTTGACGTTGGAGTCCACGTTCTTT
[37 nt withheld, positions 6263-6299]
ACCCTATCTCGGTCTATTCTTTTGATTTATAAGGGATTTTGCCGATTTCGGCCTATTGGTTAAAAAATGA
GCTGATTTAACAAAAATTTAACGCGAATTTTAACAAAATATTAACGCTTACAATTTACGCGTTAAGATAC
ATTGATGAGTTTGGACAAACCACAACTAGAATGCAGTGAAAAAAATGCTTTATTTGTGAAATTTGTGATG
CTATTGCTTTATTTGTAACCATTATAAGCTGCAATAAACAAGTTAACAACAACAATTGCATTCATTTTAT
GTTTCAGGTTCAGGGGGAGGTGTGGGAGGTTTTTTAAAGCAAGTAAAACCTCTACAAATGTGGTATGGCT
GATTATGATCAGTTATCTAGATCCGGTGGATCCCGGGCCCGCGGTACCGTCGACTGCAGTTAATCAAGTT
GACGAGATTGTTGCATCATTTGCTGCTGCACACTAAGAGGTCGACCCTGCTGGTCTTGCTGCGGCCGGTT
CCCAGAAGGCACGCTTCTCTGACTCTGCGCCCTTTGCTGCTGCGCTAACAATCGCTGTAACTGGGAGATC
TGAGAAAGCTGGTTTAGCTGGGATAGCTGGTTCAGCATGGCTACCTGTTGAGGGCCAAAGAGTGGATTCA
GGCCACCGTTGTTTGGTGCATACTTCAGCAATGAAACTGGAACCTGAGGGGAGAGTAATGGAGGAGGCAC
TTGAGCACGGAGATTAGGCTGAGATGAACTAAGAGGTTGTGCTGGAGGCTGCTGCATGCCCCGGGGTTGT
GCTGCTGTGTTTCCAACACCAAACATACTGGGATTGCCATTCTGTCTAACAGAATTCAAGTTTTGCATAC
CCAGCCCTGCTATGGAGCCAAGGGCCTGGTTAGGTAGTGCACTATTTGAAGGGGGAAGCTTCATGCTTTG
ACTGGACATAAACTGCATGTTTTGGGATTCATCTGCTACAATGCCATCCTTATCAAAATAAGGATTGCGC
TCCATGGAAGACTCTTTGGAAATCTGAGGCCGAGAACCAGGGCCTTTCCCGACCGTTCGATTGTAATCAC
CAATATTTAGGCTATGTTTATCTATCTCCATTCGTTTGTCTTGTAACATTCCTCCAGAAAGGTCCATCTT
ATTGCTTTGTACATTTTCCTCTGGTGAGTCTCTCGAAAAACTGATGTTTGAAAACTGTTTAACAAATGGA
TTTATCCACGCTTCTTCTTGTTTGTTTCCACCTTTCATCATTCCCCTTTCCCTTCTCCTTTTTTTGCCAC
TCAGACCCTTCGATGACATTTTCTTTGTATATGGTGGCCAATTTAAAGATGAGTTAAGCTCTTGAGATGA
ATTACTATTCCACATTCCAATCTCCACATCCTCTTCCTCTTCCCAGCCAGTGGGGCGATTTCCAGGCAAT
GGCATATCATCACCACACCAGCCATCTTGCATAGATTTTGGCCCAGATTTGCTTAATGCTTGTGGACCAA
CAGAGCTGGAGCCCCACGTGGATGTGCTGGATGCCGCAGCAATGGGTTCCCCCCAGCTGGGACCACTGTC
TATGGGCTTACCCCATGCTGAAGTACCATTATCCACAGTTGTGGCTGGAGTAGAAGGCTCCCCCCAGGGC
TCACCCCAGCCAGAGCCACTGCTTGCCTCTTTGTTTGAGATGGCACTTGCAGGCGTTAGCAGCTGACGTA
CCTGTGCTTGCTGGTCTGAACGGCTGTTGCCATTTGGGACGTTTTTGTTCCACATGTTCACATTTTTGTA
GTTGTATTTGCTTGGATCTCCCCAAGCTGAAGTTCCATCATCAATCTCCATTTTGCGACGTATAGATTCT
GGGGATGGTTCCTCCCAGCCTGTGGGTTCTTCTTCTTTTGCTGGGGCTGGTATAGGTCCCCCCAGCCAGC
CTGTACCAGGAGGTTTGCCTGTAGCTGGTGGGATTCCCCAAGATCCAACAATGTCTTGTTGCTTGTTCCA
GTCTGGAGAGCTGACTGGCTTTGACGAATCTCCCCAACCTAGAGACTGATTAGACTTTGGAGGGTCTCCC
CATCCCTGGGAAGGAGTAGGTTTAGAAGATTCATCCCATCCTGATGAATTATTTGGATTTATGTTGTT
